Addgene plasmid #69110: MBP-GTSE1(long)-His6
Purpose: For bacterial expression of recombinant human GTSE1 (longer isoform) tagged with MBP and His.
Depositing lab: Stephen Royle. Depositing organization: University of Warwick. Publication: The mesh is a network of microtubule connectors that stabilizes individual kinetochore fibers of the mitotic spindle. Nixon FM, Gutierrez-Caballero C, Hood FE, Booth DG, Prior IA, Royle SJ. Elife. 2015 Jun 19;4. doi: 10.7554/eLife.07635. PubMed 26090906.
Backbone
  Vector backbone: pMALPre-His
  Backbone size w/o insert (bp): 6679
  Total vector size (bp): 8891
  Vector type: Bacterial Expression
Growth in bacteria
  Bacterial resistance: Ampicillin, 100 μg/mL
  Growth temperature: 37°C
  Growth strain: DH5alpha
  Copy number: Unknown
Gene/Insert
  Gene/Insert name: G2- and S-phase Expressed 1 (alt names: GTSW1; B99)
  Species: H. sapiens (human)
  Entrez Gene: GTSE1 (a.k.a. B99)
  Tag / fusion protein: MBP (N terminal on backbone); His6 (C terminal on backbone)
  Cloning method: Restriction Enzyme; 5′ cloning site EcoRI (not destroyed); 3′ cloning site BamHI (not destroyed)
  Sequencing primers: 5′ -; 3′ -
Terms and licenses: Academic/Nonprofit Terms; Industry Terms: Not Available to Industry
How to cite: MBP-GTSE1(long)-His6 was a gift from Stephen Royle (Addgene plasmid # 69110 ; http://n2t.net/addgene:69110 ; RRID:Addgene_69110)
