[The description below was written by a language model from this plasmid's Addgene catalogue record and pLannotate feature annotations shown in this document.]
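Description:
MBP-GTSE1(long)-His6 is an 8,891 bp bacterial expression plasmid built on the pMALPre-His backbone, a pMAL-type vector, for producing recombinant human GTSE1 (G2- and S-phase expressed 1, also called B99) in E. coli. It is maintained through a ColE1/pMB1-family origin accompanied by the pBR322-derived bom region and the rop gene, which moderates copy number. Selection is through the AmpR β-lactamase gene, which confers ampicillin resistance. An M13 phage origin is also present and would permit single-stranded DNA production with helper phage.

The longer isoform of GTSE1 was inserted between EcoRI and BamHI sites, both of which are retained. This places it in frame downstream of a malE-derived maltose-binding protein that lacks its signal sequence, so the fusion stays in the cytosol. A backbone-encoded 6xHis tag follows the insert at the C terminus. Transcription is driven by the strong hybrid tac promoter and controlled by a lac operator. The plasmid carries its own lacI gene under the up-mutated lacIq promoter, giving tight repression until induction with IPTG. Downstream lie a lacZα fragment left over from the pMAL polylinker region and the rrnB T1 and T2 terminators, which end transcription.

Having a tag at each end allows sequential affinity purification on amylose and metal-chelate resins, which can enrich for full-length protein, and MBP often improves solubility. The backbone name hints at a protease cleavage site between MBP and the insert, but no such site appears in the feature table. The associated publication concerns microtubule connectors that stabilise kinetochore fibres of the mitotic spindle, though the record does not state which experiments the purified protein was used for.
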