Features (pLannotate 1.2.2; 20 found; start..end, strand, type, name):
      3..80      +  promoter       lacIq promoter: lacI (mutant); In the lacIq allele, a single base change in the promoter boosts expression of the lacI gene about 10-fold.
     81..1163    +  CDS            lacI: lac repressor; lacI; The lac repressor binds to the lac operator to inhibit transcription in E. coli. This inhibition can be relieved by adding lactose or isopropyl-β-D-thiogalactopyranoside (IPTG).
   1176..1197    +  protein_bind   CAP binding site: CAP binding activates transcription in the presence of cAMP. E. coli catabolite activator protein
   1216..1233    +  promoter       tet promoter (fragment): E. coli promoter for tetracycline efflux protein gene
   1406..1434    +  promoter       tac promoter: strong E. coli promoter; hybrid between the trp and lac UV5 promoters
   1442..1458    +  protein_bind   lac operator: The lac repressor binds to the lac operator to inhibit transcription in E. coli. This inhibition can be relieved by adding lactose or isopropyl-β-D-thiogalactopyranoside (IPTG). lac repressor encoded by lacI
   1528..2628    +  CDS            MBP: maltose binding protein from E. coli; malE (mutated); This version of the gene does not encode a signal sequence, so MBP will remain in the cytosol.
   2758..4917    +  CDS            GTSE1: GTSE1_HUMAN - Experimental evidence at protein level: Swiss-Prot protein existence level 1. May be involved in p53-induced cell cycle arrest in G2/M phase by interfering with microtubule rearrangements that are required to enter mitosis. Overexpression delays G2/M phase progression. From Homo sapiens (Human).
   4951..4968    +  CDS            6xHis: 6xHis affinity tag
   4980..5134    +  CDS            lacZα (fragment): LacZα fragment of β-galactosidase; lacZ fragment
   5227..5342    +  ncRNA          5S rRNA: Accession: RF00001 - 5S ribosomal RNA
   5346..5432    +  terminator     rrnB T1 terminator: Escherichia coli rrnB; transcription terminator T1 from the E. coli rrnB gene
   5524..5551    +  terminator     rrnB T2 terminator: transcription terminator T2 from the E. coli rrnB gene
   5571..5662    +  promoter       AmpR promoter: bla
   5663..6523    +  CDS            AmpR: β-lactamase; bla; confers resistance to ampicillin, carbenicillin, and related antibiotics
   6565..7078    -  rep_origin     M13 ori (sequence partly withheld): M13 bacteriophage origin of replication; arrow indicates direction of (+) strand synthesis
   7189..7777    +  rep_origin     ori: high-copy-number ColE1/pMB1/pBR322/pUC origin of replication
   7963..8105    -  misc_feature   bom: basis of mobility region from pBR322
   8207..8398    -  CDS            rop: Rop protein, which maintains plasmids at low copy number; rop
   8415..8795    +  CDS            YPB1_ECOLX: Protein predicted: Swiss-Prot protein existence level 4. From Escherichia coli.
>Addgene plasmid #69110 | MBP-GTSE1(long)-His6 | depositor full sequence | sequence record 122233 | -
CCGACACCATCGAATGGTGCAAAACCTTTCGCGGTATGGCATGATAGCGCCCGGAAGAGAGTCAATTCAG
GGTGGTGAATGTGAAACCAGTAACGTTATACGATGTCGCAGAGTATGCCGGTGTCTCTTATCAGACCGTT
TCCCGCGTGGTGAACCAGGCCAGCCACGTTTCTGCGAAAACGCGGGAAAAAGTGGAAGCGGCGATGGCGG
AGCTGAATTACATTCCCAACCGCGTGGCACAACAACTGGCGGGCAAACAGTCGTTGCTGATTGGCGTTGC
CACCTCCAGTCTGGCCCTGCACGCGCCGTCGCAAATTGTCGCGGCGATTAAATCTCGCGCCGATCAACTG
GGTGCCAGCGTGGTGGTGTCGATGGTAGAACGAAGCGGCGTCGAAGCCTGTAAAGCGGCGGTGCACAATC
TTCTCGCGCAACGCGTCAGTGGGCTGATCATTAACTATCCGCTGGATGACCAGGATGCCATTGCTGTGGA
AGCTGCCTGCACTAATGTTCCGGCGTTATTTCTTGATGTCTCTGACCAGACACCCATCAACAGTATTATT
TTCTCCCATGAAGACGGTACGCGACTGGGCGTGGAGCATCTGGTCGCATTGGGTCACCAGCAAATCGCGC
TGTTAGCGGGCCCATTAAGTTCTGTCTCGGCGCGTCTGCGTCTGGCTGGCTGGCATAAATATCTCACTCG
CAATCAAATTCAGCCGATAGCGGAACGGGAAGGCGACTGGAGTGCCATGTCCGGTTTTCAACAAACCATG
CAAATGCTGAATGAGGGCATCGTTCCCACTGCGATGCTGGTTGCCAACGATCAGATGGCGCTGGGCGCAA
TGCGCGCCATTACCGAGTCCGGGCTGCGCGTTGGTGCGGATATCTCGGTAGTGGGATACGACGATACCGA
AGACAGCTCATGTTATATCCCGCCGTTAACCACCATCAAACAGGATTTTCGCCTGCTGGGGCAAACCAGC
GTGGACCGCTTGCTGCAACTCTCTCAGGGCCAGGCGGTGAAGGGCAATCAGCTGTTGCCCGTCTCACTGG
TGAAAAGAAAAACCACCCTGGCGCCCAATACGCAAACCGCCTCTCCCCGCGCGTTGGCCGATTCATTAAT
GCAGCTGGCACGACAGGTTTCCCGACTGGAAAGCGGGCAGTGAGCGCAACGCAATTAATGTAAGTTAGCT
CACTCATTAGGCACAATTCTCATGTTTGACAGCTTATCATCGACTGCACGGTGCACCAATGCTTCTGGCG
TCAGGCAGCCATCGGAAGCTGTGGTATGGCTGTGCAGGTCGTAAATCACTGCATAATTCGTGTCGCTCAA
GGCGCACTCCCGTTCTGGATAATGTTTTTTGCGCCGACATCATAACGGTTCTGGCAAATATTCTGAAATG
AGCTGTTGACAATTAATCATCGGCTCGTATAATGTGTGGAATTGTGAGCGGATAACAATTTCACACAGGA
AACAGCCAGTCCGTTTAGGTGTTTTCACGAGCACTTCACCAACAAGGACCATAGCATATGAAAATCGAAG
AAGGTAAACTGGTAATCTGGATTAACGGCGATAAAGGCTATAACGGTCTCGCTGAAGTCGGTAAGAAATT
CGAGAAAGATACCGGAATTAAAGTCACCGTTGAGCATCCGGATAAACTGGAAGAGAAATTCCCACAGGTT
GCGGCAACTGGCGATGGCCCTGACATTATCTTCTGGGCACACGACCGCTTTGGTGGCTACGCTCAATCTG
GCCTGTTGGCTGAAATCACCCCGGACAAAGCGTTCCAGGACAAGCTGTATCCGTTTACCTGGGATGCCGT
ACGTTACAACGGCAAGCTGATTGCTTACCCGATCGCTGTTGAAGCGTTATCGCTGATTTATAACAAAGAT
CTGCTGCCGAACCCGCCAAAAACCTGGGAAGAGATCCCGGCGCTGGATAAAGAACTGAAAGCGAAAGGTA
AGAGCGCGCTGATGTTCAACCTGCAAGAACCGTACTTCACCTGGCCGCTGATTGCTGCTGACGGGGGTTA
TGCGTTCAAGTATGAAAACGGCAAGTACGACATTAAAGACGTGGGCGTGGATAACGCTGGCGCGAAAGCG
GGTCTGACCTTCCTGGTTGACCTGATTAAAAACAAACACATGAATGCAGACACCGATTACTCCATCGCAG
AAGCTGCCTTTAATAAAGGCGAAACAGCGATGACCATCAACGGCCCGTGGGCATGGTCCAACATCGACAC
CAGCAAAGTGAATTATGGTGTAACGGTACTGCCGACCTTCAAGGGTCAACCATCCAAACCGTTCGTTGGC
GTGCTGAGCGCAGGTATTAACGCCGCCAGTCCGAACAAAGAGCTGGCAAAAGAGTTCCTCGAAAACTATC
TGCTGACTGATGAAGGTCTGGAAGCGGTTAATAAAGACAAACCGCTGGGTGCCGTAGCGCTGAAGTCTTA
CGAGGAAGAGTTGGCGAAAGATCCACGTATTGCCGCCACTATGGAAAACGCCCAGAAAGGTGAAATCATG
CCGAACATCCCGCAGATGTCCGCTTTCTGGTATGCCGTGCGTACTGCGGTGATCAACGCCGCCAGCGGTC
GTCAGACTGTCGATGAAGCCCTGAAAGACGCGCAGACTAATTCGAGCTCGAACAACAACAACAATAACAA
TAACAACAACCTCGGGCTGGAAGTTCTGTTCCAGGGGCCCGAATTCATGGAAGGCGGCCGCGATGAGCCT
TCAGCCTGCCGGGCAGGGGACGTGAACATGGATGACCCTAAGAAGGAAGACATTCTTCTTTTGGCCGATG
AAAAATTTGACTTCGATCTTTCATTGTCTTCTTCGAGTGCAAATGAAGATGATGAAGTCTTCTTCGGACC
CTTTGGACATAAAGAAAGATGTATTGCTGCCAGCTTGGAATTAAATAATCCGGTTCCCGAACAGCCTCCG
TTGCCCACATCTGAGAGTCCCTTTGCCTGGAGCCCTCTGGCCGGGGAGAAGTTCGTGGAGGTGTACAAAG
AAGCTCACTTACTGGCTTTACACATTGAGAGCAGCAGCCGGAACCAGGCAGCCCAAGCTGCCAAGCCTGA
AGACCCTCGGAGCCAGGGCGTGGAAAGATTCATACAGGAGTCAAAATTAAAAATAAACCTCTTTGAGAAA
GAAAAGGAAATGAAGAAAAGCCCCACGTCTCTTAAAAGGGAGACATACTACCTGTCAGACAGCCCCTTGC
TGGGGCCCCCTGTGGGTGAGCCTCGGCTCTTGGCCTCCTCCCCGGCCCTGCCCAGCTCTGGTGCCCAGGC
CCGCCTCACCCGGGCGCCGGGGCCTCCGCACTCTGCTCATGCTTTGCCCAGGGAATCATGCACTGCTCAT
GCTGCAAGTCAGGCAGCGACTCAGAGGAAGCCCGGGACCAAATTGCTGCTGCCTCGAGCGGCCTCTGTTA
GAGGAAGAAGCATCCCTGGGGCTGCGGAGAAGCCCAAGAAAGAGATTCCAGCTAGTCCTTCCAGGACAAA
AATCCCAGCTGAGAAGGAATCCCACCGGGATGTTCTCCCTGACAAACCTGCCCCGGGTGCTGTCAATGTG
CCGGCCGCCGGAAGCCACTTGGGCCAGGGCAAGCGGGCGATCCCTGTTCCAAACAAGTTGGGGCTGAAGA
AGACCCTGTTAAAAGCACCCGGCTCTACCAGCAATCTCGCAAGGAAGTCCTCCTCGGGGCCTGTTTGGAG
CGGGGCATCCAGTGCGTGCACATCCCCAGCAGTGGGCAAAGCTAAATCAAGTGAATTTGCAAGTATTCCT
GCAAATAGCTCCCGGCCTCTGTCAAACATCAGCAAGTCAGGCAGAATGGGACCCGCCATGCTGCGGCCAG
CTCTGCCTGCAGGCCCTGTGGGGGCATCCTCCTGGCAGGCCAAGCGGGTCGATGTTTCTGAGCTGGCAGC
GGAGCAGCTCACGGCACCCCCCTCAGCATCCCCCACCCAACCCCAGACTCCGGAAGGTGGCGGCCAGTGG
CTGAACTCCAGTTGCGCTTGGTCAGAATCTTCTCAATTGAATAAGACTAGAAGTATCAGACGGCGAGATT
CCTGTCTAAATTCCAAGACAAAGGTTATGCCTACTCCTACAAATCAATTTAAAATTCCTAAGTTTTCTAT
TGGTGACTCCCCGGACAGCTCAACACCAAAGCTTTCGCGGGCACAGCGGCCGCAGTCGTGCACGTCAGTT
GGCAGGGTCACTGTCCACAGCACCCCGGTTAGACGCTCATCTGGGCCAGCACCACAAAGCCTGCTGAGCG
CACGGCGTGTGTCAGCCTTGCCCACACCCGCCAGCCGGCGCTGCTCTGGCCTTCCACCGATGACCCCCAA
AACGATGCCCAGGGCCGTGGGCTCTCCCCTGTGTGTGCCAGCTCGGAGACGTTCCTCTGAGCCCCGCAAG
AACTCTGCAATGAGAACTGAACCAACAAGGGAGAGCAACAGAAAGACAGATTCCAGGCTGGTGGATGTGT
CCCCTGACAGGGGTTCTCCTCCTTCCCGTGTGCCTCAGGCACTTAACTTTTCTCCAGAGGAAAGCGATTC
TACTTTCTCCAAAAGTACTGCCACAGAAGTAGCTCGGGAGGAAGCCAAGCCGGGTGGAGATGCAGCCCCT
AGTGAGGCTCTTCTTGTAGATATCAAACTGGAACCACTCGCGGTCACTCCAGATGCTGCAAGCCAGCCCC
TCATTGACCTTCCTCTCATCGACTTCTGCGATACCCCAGAAGCACACGTGGCTGTAGGATCTGAAAGCAG
GCCTCTGATCGACCTCATGACAAACACTCCAGACATGAATAAAAATGTGGCCAAACCTTCACCGGTGGTG
GGACAGCTCATAGACCTGAGCTCCCCTCTGATCCAGCTGAGCCCTGAGGCTGACAAGGAGAACGTGGATT
CCCCACTCCTCAAGTTCTGGATCCTGGCCGGCCTGGCGGCCGCAGTCGACCACCATCACCATCACCATTA
AAAGCTTGGCACTGGCCGTCGTTTTACAACGTCGTGACTGGGAAAACCCTGGCGTTACCCAACTTAATCG
CCTTGCAGCACATCCCCCTTTCGCCAGCTGGCGTAATAGCGAAGAGGCCCGCACCGATCGCCCTTCCCAA
CAGTTGCGCAGCCTGAATGGCGAATGGCAGCTTGGCTGTTTTGGCGGATGAGATAAGATTTTCAGCCTGA
TACAGATTAAATCAGAACGCAGAAGCGGTCTGATAAAACAGAATTTGCCTGGCGGCAGTAGCGCGGTGGT
CCCACCTGACCCCATGCCGAACTCAGAAGTGAAACGCCGTAGCGCCGATGGTAGTGTGGGGTCTCCCCAT
GCGAGAGTAGGGAACTGCCAGGCATCAAATAAAACGAAAGGCTCAGTCGAAAGACTGGGCCTTTCGTTTT
ATCTGTTGTTTGTCGGTGAACGCTCTCCTGAGTAGGACAAATCCGCCGGGAGCGGATTTGAACGTTGCGA
AGCAACGGCCCGGAGGGTGGCGGGCAGGACGCCCGCCATAAACTGCCAGGCATCAAATTAAGCAGAAGGC
CATCCTGACGGATGGCCTTTTTGCGTTTCTACAAACTCTTTTTGTTTATTTTTCTAAATACATTCAAATA
TGTATCCGCTCATGAGACAATAACCCTGATAAATGCTTCAATAATATTGAAAAAGGAAGAGTATGAGTAT
TCAACATTTCCGTGTCGCCCTTATTCCCTTTTTTGCGGCATTTTGCCTTCCTGTTTTTGCTCACCCAGAA
ACGCTGGTGAAAGTAAAAGATGCTGAAGATCAGTTGGGTGCACGAGTGGGTTACATCGAACTGGATCTCA
ACAGCGGTAAGATCCTTGAGAGTTTTCGCCCCGAAGAACGTTCTCCAATGATGAGCACTTTTAAAGTTCT
GCTATGTGGCGCGGTATTATCCCGTGTTGACGCCGGGCAAGAGCAACTCGGTCGCCGCATACACTATTCT
CAGAATGACTTGGTTGAGTACTCACCAGTCACAGAAAAGCATCTTACGGATGGCATGACAGTAAGAGAAT
TATGCAGTGCTGCCATAACCATGAGTGATAACACTGCGGCCAACTTACTTCTGACAACGATCGGAGGACC
GAAGGAGCTAACCGCTTTTTTGCACAACATGGGGGATCATGTAACTCGCCTTGATCGTTGGGAACCGGAG
CTGAATGAAGCCATACCAAACGACGAGCGTGACACCACGATGCCTGTAGCAATGGCAACAACGTTGCGCA
AACTATTAACTGGCGAACTACTTACTCTAGCTTCCCGGCAACAATTAATAGACTGGATGGAGGCGGATAA
AGTTGCAGGACCACTTCTGCGCTCGGCCCTTCCGGCTGGCTGGTTTATTGCTGATAAATCTGGAGCCGGT
GAGCGTGGGTCTCGCGGTATCATTGCAGCACTGGGGCCAGATGGTAAGCCCTCCCGTATCGTAGTTATCT
ACACGACGGGGAGTCAGGCAACTATGGATGAACGAAATAGACAGATCGCTGAGATAGGTGCCTCACTGAT
TAAGCATTGGTAACTGTCAGACCAAGTTTACTCATATATACTTTAGATTGATT
[38 nt withheld, positions 6564-6601]
A
[37 nt withheld, positions 6603-6639]
ATTTTGTTAAAATTCGCGTTAAATTTTTGTTAAATCAGCTCATTTTTTAACCAATAGGCCGAAATCGGCA
AAATCCCTTATAAATCAAAAGAATAGACCGAGATAGGGT
[37 nt withheld, positions 6749-6785]
AAAGAACGTGGACTCCAACGTCAAAGG
[141 nt withheld, positions 6813-6953]
G
[125 nt withheld, positions 6955-7079]
AAAGGATCTAGGTGAAGATCCTTTTTGATAATCTCATGACCAAAATCCCTTAACGTGAGTTTTCGTTCCA
CTGAGCGTCAGACCCCGTAGAAAAGATCAAAGGATCTTCTTGAGATCCTTTTTTTCTGCGCGTAATCTGC
TGCTTGCAAACAAAAAAACCACCGCTACCAGCGGTGGTTTGTTTGCCGGATCAAGAGCTACCAACTCTTT
TTCCGAAGGTAACTGGCTTCAGCAGAGCGCAGATACCAAATACTGTCCTTCTAGTGTAGCCGTAGTTAGG
CCACCACTTCAAGAACTCTGTAGCACCGCCTACATACCTCGCTCTGCTAATCCTGTTACCAGTGGCTGCT
GCCAGTGGCGATAAGTCGTGTCTTACCGGGTTGGACTCAAGACGATAGTTACCGGATAAGGCGCAGCGGT
CGGGCTGAACGGGGGGTTCGTGCACACAGCCCAGCTTGGAGCGAACGACCTACACCGAACTGAGATACCT
ACAGCGTGAGCTATGAGAAAGCGCCACGCTTCCCGAAGGGAGAAAGGCGGACAGGTATCCGGTAAGCGGC
AGGGTCGGAACAGGAGAGCGCACGAGGGAGCTTCCAGGGGGAAACGCCTGGTATCTTTATAGTCCTGTCG
GGTTTCGCCACCTCTGACTTGAGCGTCGATTTTTGTGATGCTCGTCAGGGGGGCGGAGCCTATGGAAAAA
CGCCAGCAACGCGGCCTTTTTACGGTTCCTGGCCTTTTGCTGGCCTTTTGCTCACATGTTCTTTCCTGCG
TTATCCCCTGATTCTGTGGATAACCGTATTACCGCCTTTGAGTGAGCTGATACCGCTCGCCGCAGCCGAA
CGACCGAGCGCAGCGAGTCAGTGAGCGAGGAAGCGGAAGAGCGCCTGATGCGGTATTTTCTCCTTACGCA
TCTGTGCGGTATTTCACACCGCATATATGGTGCACTCTCAGTACAATCTGCTCTGATGCCGCATAGTTAA
GCCAGTATACACTCCGCTATCGCTACGTGACTGGGTCATGGCTGCGCCCCGACACCCGCCAACACCCGCT
GACGCGCCCTGACGGGCTTGTCTGCTCCCGGCATCCGCTTACAGACAAGCTGTGACCGTCTCCGGGAGCT
GCATGTGTCAGAGGTTTTCACCGTCATCACCGAAACGCGCGAGGCAGCTGCGGTAAAGCTCATCAGCGTG
GTCGTGCAGCGATTCACAGATGTCTGCCTGTTCATCCGCGTCCAGCTCGTTGAGTTTCTCCAGAAGCGTT
AATGTCTGGCTTCTGATAAAGCGGGCCATGTTAAGGGCGGTTTTTTCCTGTTTGGTCACTGATGCCTCCG
TGTAAGGGGGATTTCTGTTCATGGGGGTAATGATACCGATGAAACGAGAGAGGATGCTCACGATACGGGT
TACTGATGATGAACATGCCCGGTTACTGGAACGTTGTGAGGGTAAACAACTGGCGGTATGGATGCGGCGG
GACCAGAGAAAAATCACTCAGGGTCAATGCCAGCGCTTCGTTAATACAGATGTAGGTGTTCCACAGGGTA
GCCAGCAGCATCCTGCGATGCAGATCCGGAACATAATGGTGCAGGGCGCTGACTTCCGCGTTTCCAGACT
TTACGAAACACGGAAACCGAAGACCATTCATGTTGTTGCTCAGGTCGCAGACGTTTTGCAGCAGCAGTCG
CTTCACGTTCGCTCGCGTATCGGTGATTCATTCTGCTAACCAGTAAGGCAACCCCGCCAGCCTAGCCGGG
TCCTCAACGACAGGAGCACGATCATGCGCACCCGTGGCCAGGACCCAACGCTGCCCGAAATT
