>Addgene plasmid #69110 | MBP-GTSE1(long)-His6 | addgene partial sequence | sequence record 124404 | MBP-F 5'-GATGAAGCCCTGAAAGACGCGCAG-3'
CAATAACAACAACCTCGGGCTGGAAGTTCTGTTCCAGGGGCCCGAATTCATGGAAGGCGGCCGCGATGAG
CCTTCAGCCTGCCGGGCAGGGGACGTGAACATGGATGACCCTAAGAAGGAAGACATTCTTCTTTTGGCCG
ATGAAAAATTTGACTTCGATCTTTCATTGTCTTCTTCGAGTGCAAATGAAGATGATGAAGTCTTCTTCGG
ACCCTTTGGACATAAAGAAAGATGTATTGCTGCCAGCTTGGAATTAAATAATCCGGTTCCCGAACAGCCT
CCGTTGCCCACATCTGAGAGTCCCTTTGCCTGGAGCCCTCTGGCCGGGGAGAAGTTCGTGGAGGTGTACA
AAGAAGCTCACTTACTGGCTTTACACATTGAGAGCAGCAGCCGGAACCAGGCAGCCCAAGCTGCCAAGCC
TGAAGACCCTCGGAGCCAGGGCGTGGAAAGATTCATACAGGAGTCAAAATTAAAAATAAACCTCTTTGAG
AAAGAAAAGGAAATGAAGAAAAGCCCCACGTCTCTTAAAAGGGAGACATACTACCTGTCAGACAGCCCCT
TGCTGGGGCCCCCTGTGGGTGAGCCTCGGCTCTTGGCCTCCTCCCCGGCCCTGCCCAGCTCTGGTGCCCA
GGCCCGCCTCACCCGGGCGCCGGGGCCTCCGCACTCTGCTCATGCTTTGCCCAGGGAATCATGCACTGCT
CATGCTGCAA
