>Addgene plasmid #69110 | MBP-GTSE1(long)-His6 | addgene partial sequence | sequence record 124425 | M13-F20 5'-TGTAAAACGACGGCCAGT-3'
GAGGAGTGGGGAATCCACGTTCTCCTTGTCAGCCTCAGGGCTCAGCTGGATCAGAGGGGAGCTCAGGTCT
ATGAGCTGTCCCACCACCGGTGAAGGTTTGGCCACATTTTTATTCATGTCTGGAGTGTTTGTCATGAGGT
CGATCAGAGGCCTGCTTTCAGATCCTACAGCCACGTGTGCTTCTGGGGTATCGCAGAAGTCGATGAGAGG
AAGGTCAATGAGGGGCTGGCTTGCAGCATCTGGAGTGACCGCGAGTGGTTCCAGTTTGATATCTACAAGA
AGAGCCTCACTAGGGGCTGCATCTCCACCCGGCTTGGCTTCCTCCCGAGCTACTTCTGTGGCAGTACTTT
TGGAGAAAGTAGAATCGCTTTCCTCTGGAGAAAAGTTAAGTGCCTGAGGCACACGGGAAGGAGGAGAACC
CCTGTCAGGGGACACATCCACCAGCCTGGAATCTGTCTTTCTGTTGCTCTCCCTTGTTGGTTCAGTTCTC
ATTGCAGAGTTCTTGCGGGGCTCAGAGGAACGTCTCCGAGCTGGCACACACAGGGGAGAGCCCACGGCCC
TGGGCATCGTT
